>Addgene plasmid #192093 | pDONR221-K202R-long-UBASH3A-Ntag | addgene full sequence | sequence record 382973 | Addgene NGS Result
TGATAGTGACCTGTTCGTTGCAACAAATTGATGAGCAATGCTTTTTTATAATGCCAACTTTGTACAAAAA
AGCAGGCTTCATGGCAGCGGGGGAGACGCAGCTCTACGCCAAGGTCTCCAACAAGCTCAAGAGCCGCAGC
AGCCCCTCGCTCCTGGAGCCCCTCCTGGCCATGGGCTTCCCGGTGCACACCGCGCTGAAAGCGTTGGCAG
CCACGGGGAGGAAGACGGCGGAGGAGGCCTTGGCCTGGCTGCATGATCATTGCAATGACCCTTCCCTAGA
CGACCCCATCCCCCAGGAGTATGCCCTTTTCCTCTGTCCAACGGGGCCCCTGCTGGAAAAACTTCAAGAG
TTCTGGAGAGAGAGCAAGCGCCAGTGTGCAAAGAACAGAGCTCATGAGGTCTTCCCACACGTGACACTCT
GTGACTTCTTCACGTGTGAAGACCAGAAGGTGGAATGCCTGTACGAGGCGCTGAAGAGAGCTGGAGACAG
GCTCCTGGGCTCCTTCCCCACGGCCGTGCCTCTGGCTCTCCACTCCTCCATCAGCTACCTCGGCTTCTTC
GTCAGTGGCAGCCCCGCAGACGTCATCCGGGAATTCGCCATGACCTTCGCCACGGAAGCATCTCTCTTAG
CAGGCACTTCCGTTTCCCGCTTCTGGATTTTCAGCCAGGTGCCTGGACATGGCCCTAACCTGAGGCTGAG
CAATTTAACTAGAGCCTCCTTCGTGAGCCACTACATCCTTCAAAAATACTGCTCCGTGAAGCCTTGCACC
AAACAGCTGCATCTGACCTTGGCCCACAGGTTCTACCCCCACCACCAGAGGACGCTGGAGCAGCTGGCCA
GAGCCATCCCCCTGGGCCACAGCTGCCAGTGGACCGCAGCACTCTACTCCCGAGACATGCGCTTTGTGCA
CTACCAGACCCTGAGAGCCCTATTCCAGTACAAACCCCAGAACGTGGATGAGCTGACGCTAAGTCCTGGT
GACTACATCTTTGTGGACCCCACGCAGCAGGACGAAGCCAGCGAGGGCTGGGTGATTGGGATCTCACAGC
GGACGGGCTGCCGGGGCTTCCTGCCGGAAAACTACACGGATCGAGCCAGTGAGTCTGACACGTGGGTGAA
GCACAGGATGTACACCTTCAGTCTAGCCACAGACCTGAACTCCAGAAAGGATGGTGAAGCCAGCAGCAGA
TGCAGCGGGGAATTTCTTCCACAAACGGCAAGGAGTCTTAGCAGCTTACAGGCCTTGCAGGCTACCGTTG
CAAGGAAGAGTGTGCTGGTGGTTCGCCACGGGGAGAGAGTGGATCAGATCTTCGGGAAGGCATGGCTGCA
GCAATGCTCCACTCCTGATGGGAAATACTACAGGCCAGACCTGAATTTCCCCTGCAGTCTGCCCAGGCGG
AGTCGTGGGATCAAAGACTTTGAAAACGATCCCCCATTATCATCGTGTGGCATTTTCCAGTCCAGAATTG
CAGGGGACGCGCTACTGGACAGTGGTATCAGAATCAGCTCTGTGTTTGCCTCCCCAGCCCTCCGCTGTGT
GCAGACGGCCAAACTCATCCTGGAAGAACTCAAACTGGAGAAAAAAATCAAGATACGAGTGGAACCTGGA
ATCTTTGAATGGACAAAATGGGAAGCTGGCAAAACCACCCCAACCCTCATGAGCCTGGAAGAGCTGAAAG
AGGCAAATTTCAACATTGACACTGATTACAGGCCCGCGTTTCCCCTGTCCGCCCTCATGCCGGCCGAGAG
CTACCAGGAGTACATGGACAGGTGCACGGCGAGCATGGTGCAAATCGTCAACACCTGCCCGCAGGACACG
GGTGTCATCCTAATTGTGAGTCACGGCTCCACTCTGGACTCCTGCACGCGGCCACTGCTCGGGCTGCCGC
CCCGGGAATGTGGGGATTTTGCCCAACTCGTGAGAAAGATCCCTTCCCTGGGCATGTGCTTCTGTGAAGA
AAATAAAGAGGAAGGAAAATGGGAGTTGGTGAACCCACCGGTGAAGACCCTGACCCACGGGGCGAACGCA
GCATTTAACTGGAGGAACTGGATCTCAGGCAACTGAAACCCAGCTTTCTTGTACAAAGTTGGCATTATAA
GAAAGCATTGCTTATCAATTTGTTGCAACGAACAGGTCACTATCAGTCAAAATAAAATCATTATTTGCCA
TCCAGCTGATATCCCCTATAGTGAGTCGTATTACATGGTCATAGCTGTTTCCTGGCAGCTCTGGCCCGTG
TCTCAAAATCTCTGATGTTACATTGCACAAGATAAAAATATATCATCATGAACAATAAAACTGTCTGCTT
ACATAAACAGTAATACAAGGGGTGTTATGAGCCATATTCAACGGGAAACGTCGAGGCCGCGATTAAATTC
CAACATGGATGCTGATTTATATGGGTATAAATGGGCTCGCGATAATGTCGGGCAATCAGGTGCGACAATC
TATCGCTTGTATGGGAAGCCCGATGCGCCAGAGTTGTTTCTGAAACATGGCAAAGGTAGCGTTGCCAATG
ATGTTACAGATGAGATGGTCAGACTAAACTGGCTGACGGAATTTATGCCTCTTCCGACCATCAAGCATTT
TATCCGTACTCCTGATGATGCATGGTTACTCACCACTGCGATCCCCGGAAAAACAGCATTCCAGGTATTA
GAAGAATATCCTGATTCAGGTGAAAATATTGTTGATGCGCTGGCAGTGTTCCTGCGCCGGTTGCATTCGA
TTCCTGTTTGTAATTGTCCTTTTAACAGCGATCGCGTATTTCGTCTCGCTCAGGCGCAATCACGAATGAA
TAACGGTTTGGTTGATGCGAGTGATTTTGATGACGAGCGTAATGGCTGGCCTGTTGAACAAGTCTGGAAA
GAAATGCATAAACTTTTGCCATTCTCACCGGATTCAGTCGTCACTCATGGTGATTTCTCACTTGATAACC
TTATTTTTGACGAGGGGAAATTAATAGGTTGTATTGATGTTGGACGAGTCGGAATCGCAGACCGATACCA
GGATCTTGCCATCCTATGGAACTGCCTCGGTGAGTTTTCTCCTTCATTACAGAAACGGCTTTTTCAAAAA
TATGGTATTGATAATCCTGATATGAATAAATTGCAGTTTCATTTGATGCTCGATGAGTTTTTCTAATCAG
AATTGGTTAATTGGTTGTAACACTGGCAGAGCATTACGCTGACTTGACGGGACGGCGCAAGCTCATGACC
AAAATCCCTTAACGTGAGTTACGCGTCGTTCCACTGAGCGTCAGACCCCGTAGAAAAGATCAAAGGATCT
TCTTGAGATCCTTTTTTTCTGCGCGTAATCTGCTGCTTGCAAACAAAAAAACCACCGCTACCAGCGGTGG
TTTGTTTGCCGGATCAAGAGCTACCAACTCTTTTTCCGAAGGTAACTGGCTTCAGCAGAGCGCAGATACC
AAATACTGTTCTTCTAGTGTAGCCGTAGTTAGGCCACCACTTCAAGAACTCTGTAGCACCGCCTACATAC
CTCGCTCTGCTAATCCTGTTACCAGTGGCTGCTGCCAGTGGCGATAAGTCGTGTCTTACCGGGTTGGACT
CAAGACGATAGTTACCGGATAAGGCGCAGCGGTCGGGCTGAACGGGGGGTTCGTGCACACAGCCCAGCTT
GGAGCGAACGACCTACACCGAACTGAGATACCTACAGCGTGAGCTATGAGAAAGCGCCACGCTTCCCGAA
GGGAGAAAGGCGGACAGGTATCCGGTAAGCGGCAGGGTCGGAACAGGAGAGCGCACGAGGGAGCTTCCAG
GGGGAAACGCCTGGTATCTTTATAGTCCTGTCGGGTTTCGCCACCTCTGACTTGAGCGTCGATTTTTGTG
ATGCTCGTCAGGGGGGCGGAGCCTATGGAAAAACGCCAGCAACGCGGCCTTTTTACGGTTCCTGGCCTTT
TGCTGGCCTTTTGCTCACATGTTCTTTCCTGCGTTATCCCCTGATTCTGTGGATAACCGTATTACCGCCT
TTGAGTGAGCTGATACCGCTCGCCGCAGCCGAACGACCGAGCGCAGCGAGTCAGTGAGCGAGGAAGCGGA
AGAGCGCCCAATACGCAAACCGCCTCTCCCCGCGCGTTGGCCGATTCATTAATGCAGCTGGCACGACAGG
TTTCCCGACTGGAAAGCGGGCAGTGAGCGCAACGCAATTAATACGCGTACCGCTAGCCAGGAAGAGTTTG
TAGAAACGCAAAAAGGCCATCCGTCAGGATGGCCTTCTGCTTAGTTTGATGCCTGGCAGTTTATGGCGGG
CGTCCTGCCCGCCACCCTCCGGGCCGTTGCTTCACAACGTTCAAATCCGCTCCCGGCGGATTTGTCCTAC
TCAGGAGAGCGTTCACCGACAAACAACAGATAAAACGAAAGGCCCAGTCTTCCGACTGAGCCTTTCGTTT
TATTTGATGCCTGGCAGTTCCCTACTCTCGCGTTAACGCTAGCATGGATGTTTTCCCAGTCACGACGTTG
TAAAACGACGGCCAGTCTTAAGCTCGGGCCCCAAATAATGATTTTATTTTGAC
Features (pLannotate 1.2.2; 10 found; start..end, strand, type, name):
     81..2063    +  CDS            UBASH3A: UBS3A_HUMAN - Also known as STS2. Experimental evidence at protein level: Swiss-Prot protein existence level 1. Interferes with CBL-mediated down-regulation and degradation of receptor-type tyrosine kinases. Promotes accumulation of activated target receptors, such as T-cell receptors, EGFR and PDGFRB, on the cell surface. Exhibits negligigle protein tyrosine phosphatase activity at neutral pH. May act as a dominant-negative regulator of UBASH3B- dependent dephosphorylation. May inhibit dynamin-dependent endocytic pathways by functionally sequestering dynamin via its SH3 domain. From Homo sapi
   2068..2167    -  protein_bind   attL2: mutant version of attL; recombination site for the Gateway® LR reaction LR Clonase™
   2185..2203    -  promoter       T7 promoter: promoter for bacteriophage T7 RNA polymerase
   2337..3146    +  CDS            KanR: aminoglycoside phosphotransferase; aph(3')-Ia; confers resistance to kanamycin in bacteria or G418 (Geneticin®) in eukaryotes
   3293..3881    +  rep_origin     ori: high-copy-number ColE1/pMB1/pBR322/pUC origin of replication
   4064..4156    +  CDS            lacI (fragment): lac repressor; lacI; The lac repressor binds to the lac operator to inhibit transcription in E. coli. This inhibition can be relieved by adding lactose or isopropyl-β-D-thiogalactopyranoside (IPTG).
   4211..4238    -  terminator     rrnB T2 terminator: transcription terminator T2 from the E. coli rrnB gene
   4370..4413    +  terminator     rrnB T1 terminator: Escherichia coli rrnB; transcription terminator T1 from the E. coli rrnB gene
   4460..4496    -  CDS            lacZα (fragment): LacZα fragment of β-galactosidase; lacZ fragment
   4512..78      +  protein_bind   attL1 (across the origin): mutant version of attL; recombination site for the Gateway® LR reaction LR Clonase™
