[The description below was written by a language model from this plasmid's Addgene catalogue record and pLannotate feature annotations shown in this document.]
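Description:
pDONR221-K202R-long-UBASH3A-Ntag is a Gateway entry clone built in the pDONR221 backbone, carrying the long isoform of human UBASH3A (also known as TULA, CLIP4 or STS-2) with a lysine-to-arginine substitution at position 202. The plasmid is about 4.5 kb and is propagated in E. coli through a high-copy ColE1/pUC-type origin with kanamycin selection from an aph(3')-Ia resistance gene. Although the catalogue lists the vector type as mammalian expression, the annotated features show no eukaryotic promoter or polyadenylation signal. The clone is therefore best understood as a shuttle intermediate rather than an expression plasmid in its own right.

The UBASH3A coding sequence (roughly 2 kb) sits between attL1 and attL2 sites, so it can be moved directionally into any attR-containing destination vector by an LR Clonase reaction. The "Ntag" designation and the stated purpose indicate that the insert is configured for in-frame fusion to an N-terminal tag supplied by the destination vector; the record does not name a specific tag or destination. Other annotated elements are standard pDONR221 backbone features: rrnB T1 and T2 terminators upstream of the cassette, which shield the insert from read-through transcription, a T7 promoter next to attL2, and short lacI and lacZα remnants.

UBASH3A is annotated as interfering with CBL-mediated down-regulation of receptor tyrosine kinases and promoting surface accumulation of activated receptors, including T-cell receptors. A K-to-R change removes a lysine while conserving positive charge, a strategy often used to probe lysine modification, but the record does not state the rationale for this mutation.
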