Addgene plasmid #192093: pDONR221-K202R-long-UBASH3A-Ntag
Purpose: Human K202R long-form UBASH3A in Gateway pDONR221 (for N-terminal tag)
Depositing lab: Patrick Concannon. Depositing organization: University of Florida.
Backbone
  Vector backbone: pDONR221
  Vector type: Mammalian Expression
Growth in bacteria
  Bacterial resistance: Kanamycin, 50 μg/mL
  Growth temperature: 37°C
  Growth strain: DH5alpha
  Copy number: Unknown
Gene/Insert
  Gene/Insert name: UBASH3A
  Species: H. sapiens (human)
  Mutation: K202R
  Entrez Gene: UBASH3A (a.k.a. TULA, CLIP4, STS-2)
  Cloning method: Gateway Cloning
Terms and licenses: Academic/Nonprofit Terms; Industry Terms: Not Available to Industry
How to cite: pDONR221-K202R-long-UBASH3A-Ntag was a gift from Patrick Concannon (Addgene plasmid # 192093 ; http://n2t.net/addgene:192093 ; RRID:Addgene_192093)
